Addgene plasmid #44007: pCoofy48
Purpose: (Empty Backbone)
Depositing lab: Sabine Suppmann. Publication: A new method to customize protein expression vectors for fast, efficient and background free parallel cloning. Scholz J, Besir H, Strasser C, Suppmann S. BMC Biotechnol. 2013 Feb 14;13(1):12. 10.1186/1472-6750-13-12 PubMed 23410102.
Backbone
  Vector backbone: pET, pCoofy3
  Backbone manufacturer: Novagen
  Backbone size (bp): 7266
  Modifications to backbone: Insertion of ccdB - Multitag
  Vector type: Bacterial Expression
  Promoter: T7
  Tag / fusion protein: His6-GST (N terminal on backbone); His10-Stop-OneStrep-Stop-S-Stop-CBP-Stop-HPC4-Stop-CPD54 (C terminal on backbone)
Growth in bacteria
  Bacterial resistance: Kanamycin, 50 μg/mL
  Growth temperature: 37°C
  Growth strain: DB3.1
  Growth instructions: ccdB Survival cells are NOT suitable for the unmodified plasmid containing the ccdB gene. The plasmid is provided in the recommended DB3.1 strain.
  Copy number: Low Copy
Gene/Insert
  Cloning method: Ligation Independent Cloning
  Sequencing primers: 5′ 5' GTATATAGCATGGCCTTTG 3'; 3′ 5' GCTAGTTATTGCTCAGCGG 3'
Terms and licenses: Academic/Nonprofit Terms; Industry Terms: Not Available to Industry
Depositor comments: C-terminal tags are separated by a stop codon; depending on the LP2 primer uses, a selected C terminal tag is fused to the target gene Test each preparation of the plasmid by transforming it into non-resistant cells (ex. DH5a) to ensure negative selection by ccdB kills all the transformed cells as expected.
How to cite: pCoofy48 was a gift from Sabine Suppmann (Addgene plasmid # 44007)
