[The description below was written by a language model from this plasmid's Addgene catalogue record and pLannotate feature annotations shown in this document.]
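Description:
pCoofy48 is an empty bacterial expression backbone of 7,266 bp, derived from the pET-based pCoofy3 vector and designed for parallel, ligation-independent cloning of target genes for recombinant protein production in E. coli. It replicates from a ColE1/pBR322-type origin accompanied by the rop gene and bom region, consistent with its catalogue designation as low copy, and is selected with kanamycin through an aminoglycoside phosphotransferase marker. An f1 origin is also present, along with remnant tetracycline-resistance fragments from the pBR322 lineage.

Expression is driven by a T7 promoter with an adjacent lac operator and the T7 gene 10 ribosome binding site, with a plasmid-borne lacI cassette supplying repressor so that transcription is IPTG-inducible in hosts that provide T7 RNA polymerase; a T7 terminator closes the unit. The open reading frame begins with an N-terminal His6 tag followed by Schistosoma japonicum GST. Downstream sits a ccdB cassette encoding the gyrase toxin, which serves as a negative selection marker: replacing it with the gene of interest eliminates background from uncut parental vector in standard strains, while the unmodified plasmid must be kept in a ccdB-tolerant strain.

After ccdB comes a "multitag" array listed as His10, OneStrep, S-tag, calmodulin-binding peptide (annotated as a MYLK2 fragment), HPC4 and CPD (annotated as a Vibrio cholerae rtxA/MARTX fragment). The automated annotation does not call HPC4. Each tag is separated from the next by a stop codon. According to the depositor, the choice of reverse cloning primer determines which C-terminal tag is fused in frame to the target, allowing one backbone to yield differently tagged constructs.
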