Features (pLannotate 1.2.2; 26 found; start..end, strand, type, name):
     12..467     +  rep_origin     f1 ori (sequence partly withheld): f1 bacteriophage origin of replication; arrow indicates direction of (+) strand synthesis
    494..551     +  promoter       AmpR promoter (fragment): bla
    560..1375    -  CDS            KanR: aminoglycoside phosphotransferase; aph(3')-Ia; confers resistance to kanamycin in bacteria or G418 (Geneticin®) in eukaryotes
   1497..2085    +  rep_origin     ori: high-copy-number ColE1/pMB1/pBR322/pUC origin of replication
   2271..2413    -  misc_feature   bom: basis of mobility region from pBR322
   2515..2706    -  CDS            rop: Rop protein, which maintains plasmids at low copy number; rop
   2723..3103    +  CDS            YPB1_ECOLX: Protein predicted: Swiss-Prot protein existence level 4. From Escherichia coli.
   3175..3466    -  CDS            TcR (fragment): tetracycline efflux protein; tet; confers resistance to tetracycline
   3481..3502    -  protein_bind   CAP binding site: CAP binding activates transcription in the presence of cAMP. E. coli catabolite activator protein
   3515..4597    -  CDS            lacI: lac repressor; lacI; The lac repressor binds to the lac operator to inhibit transcription in E. coli. This inhibition can be relieved by adding lactose or isopropyl-β-D-thiogalactopyranoside (IPTG).
   4598..4675    -  promoter       lacI promoter: lacI
   4683..4962    -  CDS            TcR (fragment): tetracycline efflux protein; tet; confers resistance to tetracycline
   4984..5002    +  promoter       T7 promoter: promoter for bacteriophage T7 RNA polymerase
   5003..5027    +  protein_bind   lac operator: The lac repressor binds to the lac operator to inhibit transcription in E. coli. This inhibition can be relieved by adding lactose or isopropyl-β-D-thiogalactopyranoside (IPTG). lac repressor encoded by lacI
   5042..5064    +  RBS            RBS: efficient ribosome binding site from bacteriophage T7 gene 10 (Olins and Rangwala, 1989)
   5077..5094    +  CDS            7xHis (fragment): 6xHis affinity tag
   5113..5766    +  CDS            GST26_SCHJA: Experimental evidence at protein level: Swiss-Prot protein existence level 1. GST isoenzymes appear to play a central role in the parasite detoxification system. Other functions are also suspected including a role in increasing the solubility of haematin in the parasite gut. From Schistosoma japonicum (Blood fluke).
   5853..6155    +  CDS            ccdB: CcdB, a bacterial toxin that poisons DNA gyrase; ccdB; Plasmids containing the ccdB gene cannot be propagated in standard E. coli strains.
   6171..6188    +  CDS            9xHis (fragment): 9xHis affinity tag
   6192..6281    +  CDS            Twin-Strep-tag: two Strep-Tag®II moieties connected by a linker for enhanced binding to Strep-Tactin®, an engineered form of streptavidin (Schmidt et al., 2013)
   6285..6329    +  CDS            S-Tag: affinity and epitope tag derived from pancreatic ribonuclease A
   6333..6416    +  CDS            MYLK2 (fragment): MYLK2_HUMAN - Experimental evidence at protein level: Swiss-Prot protein existence level 1. Implicated in the level of global muscle contraction and cardiac function. Phosphorylates a specific serine in the N-terminus of a myosin light chain. From Homo sapiens (Human).
   6465..7085    +  CDS            rtxA (fragment): MARTX_VIBCH - Also known as rtx From Vibrio cholerae serotype O1 (strain ATCC 39315 / El Tor Inaba N16961).
   7110..7127    +  CDS            9xHis (fragment): 9xHis affinity tag
   7137..7186    +  CDS            SET1 (fragment): solubility-enhancement tag derived from T7 phage gene 10B
   7194..7241    +  terminator     T7 terminator: transcription terminator for bacteriophage T7 RNA polymerase
>Addgene plasmid #44007 | pCoofy48 | depositor full sequence | sequence record 59508 | pCoofy48 sequence 7266 bps
TGGCGAATGGG
[124 nt withheld, positions 12-135]
C
[91 nt withheld, positions 137-227]
A
[49 nt withheld, positions 229-277]
CCTTTGACGTTGGAGTCCACGTTCTTT
[37 nt withheld, positions 305-341]
ACCCTATCTCGGTCTATTCTTTTGATTTATAAGGGATTTTGCCGATTTCGGCCTATTGGTTAAAAAATGA
GCTGATTTAACAAAAATTTAACGCGAATTTTAACAAAATATTAACGTTTACAATTTCAGGTGGCACTTTT
CGGGGAAATGTGCGCGGAACCCCTATTTGTTTATTTTTCTAAATACATTCAAATATGTATCCGCTCATGA
ATTAATTCTTAGAAAAACTCATCGAGCATCAAATGAAACTGCAATTTATTCATATCAGGATTATCAATAC
CATATTTTTGAAAAAGCCGTTTCTGTAATGAAGGAGAAAACTCACCGAGGCAGTTCCATAGGATGGCAAG
ATCCTGGTATCGGTCTGCGATTCCGACTCGTCCAACATCAATACAACCTATTAATTTCCCCTCGTCAAAA
ATAAGGTTATCAAGTGAGAAATCACCATGAGTGACGACTGAATCCGGTGAGAATGGCAAAAGTTTATGCA
TTTCTTTCCAGACTTGTTCAACAGGCCAGCCATTACGCTCGTCATCAAAATCACTCGCATCAACCAAACC
GTTATTCATTCGTGATTGCGCCTGAGCGAGACGAAATACGCGATCGCTGTTAAAAGGACAATTACAAACA
GGAATCGAATGCAACCGGCGCAGGAACACTGCCAGCGCATCAACAATATTTTCACCTGAATCAGGATATT
CTTCTAATACCTGGAATGCTGTTTTCCCGGGGATCGCAGTGGTGAGTAACCATGCATCATCAGGAGTACG
GATAAAATGCTTGATGGTCGGAAGAGGCATAAATTCCGTCAGCCAGTTTAGTCTGACCATCTCATCTGTA
ACATCATTGGCAACGCTACCTTTGCCATGTTTCAGAAACAACTCTGGCGCATCGGGCTTCCCATACAATC
GATAGATTGTCGCACCTGATTGCCCGACATTATCGCGAGCCCATTTATACCCATATAAATCAGCATCCAT
GTTGGAATTTAATCGCGGCCTAGAGCAAGACGTTTCCCGTTGAATATGGCTCATAACACCCCTTGTATTA
CTGTTTATGTAAGCAGACAGTTTTATTGTTCATGACCAAAATCCCTTAACGTGAGTTTTCGTTCCACTGA
GCGTCAGACCCCGTAGAAAAGATCAAAGGATCTTCTTGAGATCCTTTTTTTCTGCGCGTAATCTGCTGCT
TGCAAACAAAAAAACCACCGCTACCAGCGGTGGTTTGTTTGCCGGATCAAGAGCTACCAACTCTTTTTCC
GAAGGTAACTGGCTTCAGCAGAGCGCAGATACCAAATACTGTCCTTCTAGTGTAGCCGTAGTTAGGCCAC
CACTTCAAGAACTCTGTAGCACCGCCTACATACCTCGCTCTGCTAATCCTGTTACCAGTGGCTGCTGCCA
GTGGCGATAAGTCGTGTCTTACCGGGTTGGACTCAAGACGATAGTTACCGGATAAGGCGCAGCGGTCGGG
CTGAACGGGGGGTTCGTGCACACAGCCCAGCTTGGAGCGAACGACCTACACCGAACTGAGATACCTACAG
CGTGAGCTATGAGAAAGCGCCACGCTTCCCGAAGGGAGAAAGGCGGACAGGTATCCGGTAAGCGGCAGGG
TCGGAACAGGAGAGCGCACGAGGGAGCTTCCAGGGGGAAACGCCTGGTATCTTTATAGTCCTGTCGGGTT
TCGCCACCTCTGACTTGAGCGTCGATTTTTGTGATGCTCGTCAGGGGGGCGGAGCCTATGGAAAAACGCC
AGCAACGCGGCCTTTTTACGGTTCCTGGCCTTTTGCTGGCCTTTTGCTCACATGTTCTTTCCTGCGTTAT
CCCCTGATTCTGTGGATAACCGTATTACCGCCTTTGAGTGAGCTGATACCGCTCGCCGCAGCCGAACGAC
CGAGCGCAGCGAGTCAGTGAGCGAGGAAGCGGAAGAGCGCCTGATGCGGTATTTTCTCCTTACGCATCTG
TGCGGTATTTCACACCGCATATATGGTGCACTCTCAGTACAATCTGCTCTGATGCCGCATAGTTAAGCCA
GTATACACTCCGCTATCGCTACGTGACTGGGTCATGGCTGCGCCCCGACACCCGCCAACACCCGCTGACG
CGCCCTGACGGGCTTGTCTGCTCCCGGCATCCGCTTACAGACAAGCTGTGACCGTCTCCGGGAGCTGCAT
GTGTCAGAGGTTTTCACCGTCATCACCGAAACGCGCGAGGCAGCTGCGGTAAAGCTCATCAGCGTGGTCG
TGAAGCGATTCACAGATGTCTGCCTGTTCATCCGCGTCCAGCTCGTTGAGTTTCTCCAGAAGCGTTAATG
TCTGGCTTCTGATAAAGCGGGCCATGTTAAGGGCGGTTTTTTCCTGTTTGGTCACTGATGCCTCCGTGTA
AGGGGGATTTCTGTTCATGGGGGTAATGATACCGATGAAACGAGAGAGGATGCTCACGATACGGGTTACT
GATGATGAACATGCCCGGTTACTGGAACGTTGTGAGGGTAAACAACTGGCGGTATGGATGCGGCGGGACC
AGAGAAAAATCACTCAGGGTCAATGCCAGCGCTTCGTTAATACAGATGTAGGTGTTCCACAGGGTAGCCA
GCAGCATCCTGCGATGCAGATCCGGAACATAATGGTGCAGGGCGCTGACTTCCGCGTTTCCAGACTTTAC
GAAACACGGAAACCGAAGACCATTCATGTTGTTGCTCAGGTCGCAGACGTTTTGCAGCAGCAGTCGCTTC
ACGTTCGCTCGCGTATCGGTGATTCATTCTGCTAACCAGTAAGGCAACCCCGCCAGCCTAGCCGGGTCCT
CAACGACAGGAGCACGATCATGCGCACCCGTGGGGCCGCCATGCCGGCGATAATGGCCTGCTTCTCGCCG
AAACGTTTGGTGGCGGGACCAGTGACGAAGGCTTGAGCGAGGGCGTGCAAGATTCCGAATACCGCAAGCG
ACAGGCCGATCATCGTCGCGCTCCAGCGAAAGCGGTCCTCGCCGAAAATGACCCAGAGCGCTGCCGGCAC
CTGTCCTACGAGTTGCATGATAAAGAAGACAGTCATAAGTGCGGCGACGATAGTCATGCCCCGCGCCCAC
CGGAAGGAGCTGACTGGGTTGAAGGCTCTCAAGGGCATCGGTCGAGATCCCGGTGCCTAATGAGTGAGCT
AACTTACATTAATTGCGTTGCGCTCACTGCCCGCTTTCCAGTCGGGAAACCTGTCGTGCCAGCTGCATTA
ATGAATCGGCCAACGCGCGGGGAGAGGCGGTTTGCGTATTGGGCGCCAGGGTGGTTTTTCTTTTCACCAG
TGAGACGGGCAACAGCTGATTGCCCTTCACCGCCTGGCCCTGAGAGAGTTGCAGCAAGCGGTCCACGCTG
GTTTGCCCCAGCAGGCGAAAATCCTGTTTGATGGTGGTTAACGGCGGGATATAACATGAGCTGTCTTCGG
TATCGTCGTATCCCACTACCGAGATATCCGCACCAACGCGCAGCCCGGACTCGGTAATGGCGCGCATTGC
GCCCAGCGCCATCTGATCGTTGGCAACCAGCATCGCAGTGGGAACGATGCCCTCATTCAGCATTTGCATG
GTTTGTTGAAAACCGGACATGGCACTCCAGTCGCCTTCCCGTTCCGCTATCGGCTGAATTTGATTGCGAG
TGAGATATTTATGCCAGCCAGCCAGACGCAGACGCGCCGAGACAGAACTTAATGGGCCCGCTAACAGCGC
GATTTGCTGGTGACCCAATGCGACCAGATGCTCCACGCCCAGTCGCGTACCGTCTTCATGGGAGAAAATA
ATACTGTTGATGGGTGTCTGGTCAGAGACATCAAGAAATAACGCCGGAACATTAGTGCAGGCAGCTTCCA
CAGCAATGGCATCCTGGTCATCCAGCGGATAGTTAATGATCAGCCCACTGACGCGTTGCGCGAGAAGATT
GTGCACCGCCGCTTTACAGGCTTCGACGCCGCTTCGTTCTACCATCGACACCACCACGCTGGCACCCAGT
TGATCGGCGCGAGATTTAATCGCCGCGACAATTTGCGACGGCGCGTGCAGGGCCAGACTGGAGGTGGCAA
CGCCAATCAGCAACGACTGTTTGCCCGCCAGTTGTTGTGCCACGCGGTTGGGAATGTAATTCAGCTCCGC
CATCGCCGCTTCCACTTTTTCCCGCGTTTTCGCAGAAACGTGGCTGGCCTGGTTCACCACGCGGGAAACG
GTCTGATAAGAGACACCGGCATACTCTGCGACATCGTATAACGTTACTGGTTTCACATTCACCACCCTGA
ATTGACTCTCTTCCGGGCGCTATCATGCCATACCGCGAAAGGTTTTGCGCCATTCGATGGTGTCCGGGAT
CTCGACGCTCTCCCTTATGCGACTCCTGCATTAGGAAGCAGCCCAGTAGTAGGTTGAGGCCGTTGAGCAC
CGCCGCCGCAAGGAATGGTGCATGCAAGGAGATGGCGCCCAACAGTCCCCCGGCCACGGGGCCTGCCACC
ATACCCACGCCGAAACAAGCGCTCATGAGCCCGAAGTGGCGAGCCCGATCTTCCCCATCGGTGATGTCGG
CGATATAGGCGCCAGCAACCGCACCTGTGGCGCCGGTGATGCCGGCCACGATGCGTCCGGCGTAGAGGAT
CGAGATCTCGATCCCGCGAAATTAATACGACTCACTATAGGGGAATTGTGAGCGGATAACAATTCCCCTC
TAGAAATAATTTTGTTTAACTTTAAGAAGGAGATATACCATGAAACATCACCATCACCATCACAACACTA
GTAGCAATTCCATGTCCCCTATACTAGGTTATTGGAAAATTAAGGGCCTTGTGCAACCCACTCGACTTCT
TTTGGAATATCTTGAAGAAAAATATGAAGAGCATTTGTATGAGCGCGATGAAGGTGATAAATGGCGAAAC
AAAAAGTTTGAATTGGGTTTGGAGTTTCCCAATCTTCCTTATTATATTGATGGTGATGTTAAATTAACAC
AGTCTATGGCCATCATACGTTATATAGCTGACAAGCACAACATGTTGGGTGGTTGTCCAAAAGAGCGTGC
AGAGATTTCAATGCTTGAAGGAGCGGTTTTGGATATTAGATACGGTGTTTCGAGAATTGCATATAGTAAA
GACTTTGAAACTCTCAAAGTTGATTTTCTTAGCAAGCTACCTGAAATGCTGAAAATGTTCGAAGATCGTT
TATGTCATAAAACATATTTAAATGGTGATCATGTAACCCATCCTGACTTCATGTTGTATGACGCTCTTGA
TGTTGTTTTATACATGGACCCAATGTGCCTGGATGCGTTCCCAAAATTAGTTTGTTTTAAAAAACGTATT
GAAGCTATCCCACAAATTGATAAGTACTTGAAATCCAGCAAGTATATAGCATGGCCTTTGCAGGGCTGGC
AAGCCACGTTTGGTGGTGGCGACCATCCTCCAAAATCGGATCTGGAAGTTCTGTTCCAGGGGCCCATGGT
TGACAACATAAAAACTTTGTGTTATACTTGTAACGTAAGGAGGTAATGATTCAGTTTAAGGTTTACACCT
ATAAAAGAGAGAGCCGTTATCGTCTGTTTGTGGATGTACAGAGTGATATTATTGACACGCCCGGGCGACG
GATGGTGATCCCCCTGGCCAGTGCACGTCTGCTGTCAGATAAAGTCTCCCGTGAACTTTACCCGGTGGTG
CATATCGGGGATGAAAGCTGGCGCATGATGACCACCGATATGGCCAGTGTGCCGGTCTCCGTTATCGGGG
AAGAAGTGGCTGATCTCAGCCACCGCGAAAATGACATCAAAAACGCCATTAACCTGATGTTCTGGGGAAT
ATAAGAGCATCATCATCATCACCACCACCACCACCACTGAAGCGCTTGGAGCCACCCGCAGTTCGAAAAA
GGTGGAGGTTCTGGCGGTGGATCGGGAGGTTCAGCGTGGAGCCACCCGCAGTTCGAGAAATAGAAAGAAA
CCGCTGCTGCTAAATTCGAACGCCAGCACATGGACAGCTAGATGAAGCGGCGGTGGAAGAAAAACTTTAT
CGCCGTGTCCGCCGCCAACCGGTTCAAGAAGATCAGCAGCTCTGGCGCCCTGCTGTGAGAGGACCAGGTG
GACCCCCGGCTGATCGATGGCAAATGAGGCAGCGGCAAGATCCTGCACAACCAGAACGTGAACAGCTGGG
GCCCCATCACCGTGACCCCTACCACCGACGGCGGCGAGACAAGATTCGACGGCCAGATCATCGTGCAGAT
GGAAAACGACCCCGTGGTGGCCAAGGCCGCTGCCAATCTGGCCGGCAAGCACGCCGAGAGCAGCGTGGTG
GTGCAGCTGGACAGCGACGGCAACTACCGGGTGGTGTACGGCGACCCCAGCAAGCTGGACGGCAAGCTGC
GGTGGCAGCTGGTGGGACACGGCAGGGACCACAGCGAGACAAACAACACCCGGCTGAGCGGCTACAGCGC
CGACGAGCTGGCCGTGAAGCTGGCCAAGTTCCAGCAGAGCTTCAACCAGGCCGAGAACATCAACAACAAG
CCCGACCACATCAGCATCGTGGGCTGCAGCCTGGTGTCCGACGACAAGCAGAAGGGCTTCGGCCACCAGT
TCATCAACGCTATGGACGCCAACGGCCTGCGGGTGGACGTGTCCGTGCGGTCTAGCGAACTGGCCGTGGA
CGAGGCCGGCAGAAAGCACACCAAGGACGCCAATGGCGACTGGGTGCAGAAGGCCGAAAACAACAAGGTG
TCCCTGAGCTGGGACGCCCAGGGCCTGGAATGAGCGGCCGCACTCGAGCACCACCACCACCACCACTGAG
ATCCGGCTGCTAACAAAGCCCGAAAGGAAGCTGAGTTGGCTGCTGCCACCGCTGAGCAATAACTAGCATA
ACCCCTTGGGGCCTCTAAACGGGTCTTGAGGGGTTTTTTGCTGAAAGGAGGAACTATATCCGGAT
