>Addgene plasmid #44007 | pCoofy48 | addgene partial sequence | sequence record 62778 | pBRrevBam 5'-GGTGATGTCGGCGATATAGG-3'
GCCGGCCACGATGCGTCCGGCGTAGAGGATCGAGATCTCGATCCCGCGAAATTAATACGACTCACTATAG
GGGAATTGTGAGCGGATAACAATTCCCCTCTAGAAATAATTTTGTTTAACTTTAAGAAGGAGATATACCA
TGAAACATCACCATCACCATCACAACACTAGTAGCAATTCCATGTCCCCTATACTAGGTTATTGGAAAAT
TAAGGGCCTTGTGCAACCCACTCGACTTCTTTTGGAATATCTTGAAGAAAAATATGAAGAGCATTTGTAT
GAGCGCGATGAAGGTGATAAATGGCGAAACAAAAAGTTTGAATTGGGTTTGGAGTTTCCCAATCTTCCTT
ATTATATTGATGGTGATGTTAAATTAACACAGTCTATGGCCATCATACGTTATATAGCTGACAAGCACAA
CATGTTGGGTGGTTGTCCAAAAGAGCGTGCAGAGATTTCAATGCTTGAAGGAGCGGTTTTGGATATTAGA
TACGGTGTTTCGAGAATTGCATATAGTAAAGACTTTGAAACTCTCAAAGTTGATTTTCTTAGCAAGCTAC
CTGAAATGCTGAAAATGTTCGAAGATCGTTTATGTCATAAAACATATTTAAATGGTGATCATGTAACCCA
TCCTGACTTCATGTTGTATGACGCTCTTGATGTTGTTTTATACATGGACCCAATGTGCCTGGATGCGTTC
CCAAAATTAGTTTGTTTTAAAAAACGTATTGAAGCTATCCCACAAATTGATAAGTACTTGAAATCCAGCA
AGTATATAGCATGGCCTTTGCAGGGCTGGCAAGCCACGTTTGGTGGTGGCGACCATCCTCCAAAATCGGA
TCTGGAAGTTCTGTTCCAGGGGCCCATGGTTGACA
