>Addgene plasmid #44007 | pCoofy48 | addgene partial sequence | sequence record 63543 | T7-term
CTTTCGGGCTTTGTTAGCAGCCGGATCTCAGTGGTGGTGGTGGTGGTGCTCGAGTGCGGCCGCTCATTCC
AGGCCCTGGGCGTCCCAGCTCAGGGACACCTTGTTGTTTTCGGCCTTCTGCACCCAGTCGCCATTGGCGT
CCTTGGTGTGCTTTCTGCCGGCCTCGTCCACGGCCAGTTCGCTAGACCGCACGGACACGTCCACCCGCAG
GCCGTTGGCGTCCATAGCGTTGATGAACTGGTGGCCGAAGCCCTTCTGCTTGTCGTCGGACACCAGGCTG
CAGCCCACGATGCTGATGTGGTCGGGCTTGTTGTTGATGTTCTCGGCCTGGTTGAAGCTCTGCTGGAACT
TGGCCAGCTTCACGGCCAGCTCGTCGGCGCTGTAGCCGCTCAGCCGGGTGTTGTTTGTCTCGCTGTGGTC
CCTGCCGTGTCCCACCAGCTGCCACCGCAGCTTGCCGTCCAGCTTGCTGGGGTCGCCGTACACCACCCGG
TAGTTGCCGTCGCTGTCCAGCTGCACCACCACGCTGCTCTCGGCGTGCTTGCCGGCCAGATTGGCAGCGG
CCTTGGCCACCACGGGGTCGTTTTCCATCTGCACGATGATCTGGCCGTCGAATCTTGTCTCGCCGCCGTC
GGTGGTAGGGGTCACGGTGATGGGGCCCCAGCTGTTCACGTTCTGGTTGTGCAGGATCTTGCCGCTGCCT
CATTTGCCATCGATCAGCCGGGGGTCCACCTGGTCCTCTCACAGCAGGGCGCCAGAGCTGCTGATCTTCT
TGAACCGGTTGGCGGCGGACACGGCGATAAAGTTTTTCTTCCACCGCCGCTTCATCTAGCTGTCCATGTG
CTGGCGTTCGAATTTAGCAGCAGCGGTTTCTTT
